Addgene plasmid #73281: pCfB2909(XII-5 MarkerFree)
Purpose: (Empty Backbone) EasyClone-MarkerFree backbone vector for the addition of 1 or 2 genes and promoters for integration into site XII-5 (Chr XII: 839226..840357)
Depositing lab: Irina Borodina. Depositing organization: Danmarks Tekniske Universitet. Publication: EasyClone-MarkerFree: A vector toolkit for marker-less integration of genes into Saccharomyces cerevisiae via CRISPR-Cas9. Jessop-Fabre MM, Jakociunas T, Stovicek V, Dai Z, Jensen MK, Keasling JD, Borodina I. Biotechnol J. 2016 Aug;11(8):1110-7. doi: 10.1002/biot.201600147. Epub 2016 Jun 23. PubMed 27166612.
Backbone
  Vector backbone: p0131 (pXII-5-DR-KlURA3)
  Backbone manufacturer: DTU
  Backbone size (bp): 4567
  Modifications to backbone: The pCfB2909 vector was created by amplifying the p0131 (pXII-5-DR-KlURA3) with primers that were designed to attach to either side of the selection markers, creating a fragment that no longer contained the marker. These fragments were then ligated to form the marker-less vectors. The PAM sites in the integration regions were removed by site-directed mutagenesis.
  Vector type: Yeast Expression, CRISPR, Synthetic Biology
Growth in bacteria
  Bacterial resistance: Ampicillin, 100 μg/mL
  Growth temperature: 37°C
  Growth strain: DH5alpha
  Copy number: High Copy
Gene/Insert
  Cloning method: Restriction Enzyme
Terms and licenses: Academic/Nonprofit Terms; Industry Terms: Not Available to Industry
How to cite: pCfB2909(XII-5 MarkerFree) was a gift from Irina Borodina (Addgene plasmid # 73281 ; http://n2t.net/addgene:73281 ; RRID:Addgene_73281)
