[The description below was written by a language model from this plasmid's Addgene catalogue record and pLannotate feature annotations shown in this document.]
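Description:
pCfB2909(XII-5 MarkerFree) is an empty backbone from the EasyClone-MarkerFree toolkit, a set of integrative vectors for placing genes into defined chromosomal sites of Saccharomyces cerevisiae without leaving a selection marker behind. This member targets site XII-5 on chromosome XII. It was derived from p0131 (pXII-5-DR-KlURA3) by amplifying the parent plasmid outward from either side of the KlURA3 marker and religating the product, so no yeast selectable marker remains. The PAM sites in the integration homology regions were then removed by site-directed mutagenesis. This would prevent Cas9, which is used to cut the genomic target and drive integration, from recognising the donor or the locus once integrated. In E. coli the 4,567 bp plasmid is maintained at high copy through a ColE1/pUC-type origin and selected with ampicillin via the AmpR β-lactamase gene. No yeast replication origin is annotated, consistent with an integrating design.

The cloning region is flanked by the divergently oriented ADH1 and CYC1 terminators, which allows one or two genes with their promoters to be inserted back to back, each ending in its own terminator. No promoter or coding sequence is supplied, as these are added by the user. The feature table does not annotate the XII-5 homology arms. Its other hits (two minimal FRT sites, short lacZα, KanR and rrnB terminator fragments, a 5S rRNA match and a T7 promoter) are brief automated matches whose function the record does not explain, and they are probably backbone remnants. The vector is typically used for metabolic engineering and synthetic biology, where CRISPR-Cas9-assisted, marker-less integration allows repeated strain modification.
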