Features (pLannotate 1.2.2; 14 found; start..end, strand, type, name):
     12..30      -  promoter       T7 promoter: promoter for bacteriophage T7 RNA polymerase
     38..89      +  CDS            lacZα (fragment): LacZα fragment of β-galactosidase; lacZ fragment
    835..868     -  protein_bind   FRT (minimal): supports FLP-mediated excision but not integration (Turan and Bode, 2011) FLP recombinase from the Saccharomyces cerevisiae 2μ plasmid
   1338..1357    +  CDS            lacZα (fragment): LacZα fragment of β-galactosidase; lacZ fragment
   1382..1399    -  terminator     rrnB T2 terminator (fragment): transcription terminator T2 from the E. coli rrnB gene
   1624..2212    -  rep_origin     ori: high-copy-number ColE1/pMB1/pBR322/pUC origin of replication
   2336..3196    -  CDS            AmpR: β-lactamase; bla; confers resistance to ampicillin, carbenicillin, and related antibiotics
   3199..3295    -  promoter       AmpR promoter (fragment): bla
   3325..3349    -  CDS            KanR (fragment): aminoglycoside phosphotransferase; aph(3')-Ia; confers resistance to kanamycin
   3378..3493    +  ncRNA          5S rRNA: Accession: RF00001 - 5S ribosomal RNA
   3497..3537    +  terminator     rrnB T1 terminator (fragment): transcription terminator T1 from the E. coli rrnB gene
   3581..3614    +  protein_bind   FRT (minimal): supports FLP-mediated excision but not integration (Turan and Bode, 2011) FLP recombinase from the Saccharomyces cerevisiae 2μ plasmid
   4147..4312    -  terminator     ADH1 terminator: S. cerevisiae ADH1; transcription terminator for the S. cerevisiae alcohol dehydrogenase 1 (ADH1) gene
   4371..4560    +  terminator     CYC1 terminator: S. cerevisiae CYC1; transcription terminator for CYC1
>Addgene plasmid #73281 | pCfB2909(XII-5 MarkerFree) | depositor full sequence | sequence record 134828 | pCfB2909(XII-5 MarkerFree) sequence 4567 bps
ACCCAATTCGCCCTATAGTGAGTCGTATTACGCGCGCTCACTGGCCGTCGTTTTACAACGTCGTGACTGG
GAAAACCCTGGCGTTACCCCTGCAGGACTAGTGCTGAGGCATTAATGCAACTCAGAAGTTTGACAGCAAG
CAAGTTCATCATTCGAACTAGCCTTATTGTTTTAGTTCAGTGACAGCGAACTGCCGTACTCGATGCTTTA
TTTCTCACGGTAGAGCGGAAGAACAGATAGGGGCAGCGTGAGAAGAGTTAGAAAGTAAATTTTTATCACG
TCTGAAGTATTCTTATTCATAGGAAATTTTGCAAGGTTTTTTAGCTCAATAACGGGCTAAGTTATATAAG
GTGTTCACGCGATTTTCTTGTTATGTATACCTCTTCTCTGAGGAATGGTACTACTGTCCTGATGTAGGCT
CCTTAAATTGGTGGGCAAGAATAACTTATCGATATTTTGTATATTGGTCTTGGAGTTCACCACGTAATGC
CTGTTTAAGACCATCAGTTAACTCTAGTATTATTTGGTCTTGGCTACTGGCCGTTTGCTATTATTCAAGT
CTTTTGTGCCTTCCCGTCGGGTAAGGGAGTTATTTAGGGATACAGAATCTAACGAAAACTAAATCTCAAT
GATTAACTCTATTTAATCCTTTTTTGAAAGGCAAAAGAGGTCCCTTGTTCACTTACAACGTTCTTAGCCA
AATTCGCTTATCACTTACTACTTCACGATATACAGAAGTAAAAACATATAAAAAGATGTCTGTTTGTTTA
GCCATCACAAAAGGTATCGCAGATTAAGACCTCAGCGCGGCCGCAAATTTAAATAAAATGAAGTGAAGTT
CCTATACTTTCTAGAGAATAGGAACTTCTATAGTGAGTCGAATAAGGGCGACACAAAATTTATTCTAAAT
GCATAATAAATACTGATAACATCTTATAGTTTGTATTATATTTTGTATTATCGTTGACATGTATAATTTT
GATATCAAAAACTGATTTTCCCTTTATTATTTTCGAGATTTATTTTCTTAATTCTCTTTAACAAACTAGA
AATATTGTATATACAAAAAATCATAAATAATAGATGAATAGTTTAATTATAGGTGTTCATCAATCGAAAA
AGCAACGTATCTTATTTAAAGTGCGTTGCTTTTTTCTCATTTATAAGGTTAAATAATTCTCATATATCAA
GCAAAGTGACAGGCGCCCTTAAATATTCTGACAAATGCTCTTTCCCTAAACTCCCCCCATAAAAAAACCC
GCCGAAGCGGGTTTTTACGTTATTTGCGGATTAACGATTACTCGTTATCAGAACCGCCCAGGGGGCCCGA
GCTTAAGACTGGCCGTCGTTTTACAACACAGAAAGAGTTTGTAGAAACGCAAAAAGGCCATCCGTCAGGG
GCCTTCTGCTTAGTTTGATGCCTGGCAGTTCCCTACTCTCGCCTTCCGCTTCCTCGCTCACTGACTCGCT
GCGCTCGGTCGTTCGGCTGCGGCGAGCGGTATCAGCTCACTCAAAGGCGGTAATACGGTTATCCACAGAA
TCAGGGGATAACGCAGGAAAGAACATGTGAGCAAAAGGCCAGCAAAAGGCCAGGAACCGTAAAAAGGCCG
CGTTGCTGGCGTTTTTCCATAGGCTCCGCCCCCCTGACGAGCATCACAAAAATCGACGCTCAAGTCAGAG
GTGGCGAAACCCGACAGGACTATAAAGATACCAGGCGTTTCCCCCTGGAAGCTCCCTCGTGCGCTCTCCT
GTTCCGACCCTGCCGCTTACCGGATACCTGTCCGCCTTTCTCCCTTCGGGAAGCGTGGCGCTTTCTCATA
GCTCACGCTGTAGGTATCTCAGTTCGGTGTAGGTCGTTCGCTCCAAGCTGGGCTGTGTGCACGAACCCCC
CGTTCAGCCCGACCGCTGCGCCTTATCCGGTAACTATCGTCTTGAGTCCAACCCGGTAAGACACGACTTA
TCGCCACTGGCAGCAGCCACTGGTAACAGGATTAGCAGAGCGAGGTATGTAGGCGGTGCTACAGAGTTCT
TGAAGTGGTGGGCTAACTACGGCTACACTAGAAGAACAGTATTTGGTATCTGCGCTCTGCTGAAGCCAGT
TACCTTCGGAAAAAGAGTTGGTAGCTCTTGATCCGGCAAACAAACCACCGCTGGTAGCGGTGGTTTTTTT
GTTTGCAAGCAGCAGATTACGCGCAGAAAAAAAGGATCTCAAGAAGATCCTTTGATCTTTTCTACGGGGT
CTGACGCTCAGTGGAACGACGCGCGCGTAACTCACGTTAAGGGATTTTGGTCATGAGCTTGCGCCGTCCC
GTCAAGTCAGCGTAATGCTCTGCTTTTACCAATGCTTAATCAGTGAGGCACCTATCTCAGCGATCTGTCT
ATTTCGTTCATCCATAGTTGCCTGACTCCCCGTCGTGTAGATAACTACGATACGGGAGGGCTTACCATCT
GGCCCCAGCGCTGCGATGATACCGCGAGAACCACGCTCACCGGCTCCGGATTTATCAGCAATAAACCAGC
CAGCCGGAAGGGCCGAGCGCAGAAGTGGTCCTGCAACTTTATCCGCCTCCATCCAGTCTATTAATTGTTG
CCGGGAAGCTAGAGTAAGTAGTTCGCCAGTTAATAGTTTGCGCAACGTTGTTGCCATCGCTACAGGCATC
GTGGTGTCACGCTCGTCGTTTGGTATGGCTTCATTCAGCTCCGGTTCCCAACGATCAAGGCGAGTTACAT
GATCCCCCATGTTGTGCAAAAAAGCGGTTAGCTCCTTCGGTCCTCCGATCGTTGTCAGAAGTAAGTTGGC
CGCAGTGTTATCACTCATGGTTATGGCAGCACTGCATAATTCTCTTACTGTCATGCCATCCGTAAGATGC
TTTTCTGTGACTGGTGAGTACTCAACCAAGTCATTCTGAGAATAGTGTATGCGGCGACCGAGTTGCTCTT
GCCCGGCGTCAATACGGGATAATACCGCGCCACATAGCAGAACTTTAAAAGTGCTCATCATTGGAAAACG
TTCTTCGGGGCGAAAACTCTCAAGGATCTTACCGCTGTTGAGATCCAGTTCGATGTAACCCACTCGTGCA
CCCAACTGATCTTCAGCATCTTTTACTTTCACCAGCGTTTCTGGGTGAGCAAAAACAGGAAGGCAAAATG
CCGCAAAAAAGGGAATAAGGGCGACACGGAAATGTTGAATACTCATATTCTTCCTTTTTCAATATTATTG
AAGCATTTATCAGGGTTATTGTCTCATGAGCGGATACATATTTGAATGTATTTAGAAAAATAAACAAATA
GGGGTCAGTGTTACAACCAATTAACCAATTCTGAACATTATCGCGAGCCCATTTATACCTGAATATGGCT
CATAACACCCCTTGTTTGCCTGGCGGCAGTAGCGCGGTGGTCCCACCTGACCCCATGCCGAACTCAGAAG
TGAAACGCCGTAGCGCCGATGGTAGTGTGGGGACTCCCCATGCGAGAGTAGGGAACTGCCAGGCATCAAA
TAAAACGAAAGGCTCAGTCGAAAGACTGGGCCTTTCGCCCGGGCTAATTATGGGGTGTCGCCCTTATTCG
ACTCTATAGTGAAGTTCCTATTCTCTAGAAAGTATAGGAACTTCTGAAGTGGGGATTTAAATGCGGCCGC
GCTGAGGGTTTAATCAATCTGGCGGCTTGAGTTCTCAACATGTTTTATTTTTTACTTATATTGCTGGTAG
GGTAAAAAAATATAACTCCTAGGAATAGGTTGTCTATATGTTTTTGTCTTGCTTCTATAATTGTAACAAA
CAAGGAAAGGGAAAATACTGGGTGTAAAAGCCATTGAGTCAAGTTAGGTCATCCCTTTTATACAAAATTT
TTCAATTTTTTTTCCAAGATTCTTGTACGATTAATTATTTTTTTTTTGCGTCCTACAGCGTGATGAAAAT
TTCGCCTGCTGCAAGATGAGCGGGAACGGGCGAAATGTGCACGCGCACAACTTACGAAACGCGGATGAGT
CACTGACAGCCACCGCAGAGGTTCTGACTCCTACTGAGCTCTATTGGAGGTGGCAGAACCGGTACCGGAG
GAGGCCGCTATAACCGGTTTGAATTTATTGTCACAGTGTCACATCAGCATTAAGTCCTCAGCGAGCTCGC
ATGGAATGCGTGCGATGAGCGACCTCATGCTATACCTGAGAAAGCAACCTGACCTACAGGAAAGAGTTAC
TCAAGAATAAGAATTTTCGTTTTAAAACCTAAGAGTCACTTTAAAATTTGTATACACTTATTTTTTTTAT
AACTTATTTAATAATAAAAATCATAAATCATAAGAAATTCGCTTATTTAGAAGTGTCAACAACGTATCTA
CCAACGGAATGCGTGCGATCGCGTGCATTCATCCGCTCTAACCGAAAAGGAAGGAGTTAGACAACCTGAA
GTCTAGGTCCCTATTTATTTTTTTATAGTTATGTTAGTATTAAGAACGTTATTTATATTTCAAATTTTTC
TTTTTTTTCTGTACAGACGCGTGTACGCATGTAACATTATACTGAAAACCTTGCTTGAGAAGGTTTTGGG
ACGCTCGAAGATCGCGT
