>Addgene plasmid #73281 | pCfB2909(XII-5 MarkerFree) | addgene partial sequence | sequence record 166012 | pNI-Rev 5'-CGTTGCTTTTTCGATTGATG-3'
ATTATTTATGATTTTTTGTATATACAATATTTCTAGTTTGTTAAAGAGAATTAAGAAAATAAATCTCGAA
AATAATAAAGGGAAAATCAGTTTTTGATATCAAAATTATACATGTCAACGATAATACAAAATATAATACA
AACTATAAGATGTTATCAGTATTTATTATGCATTTAGAATAAATTTTGTGTCGCCCTTATTCGACTCACT
ATAGAAGTTCCTATTCTCTAGAAAGTATAGGAACTTCACTTCATTTTATTTAAATTTGCGGCCGCGCTGA
GGTCTTAATCTGCGATACCTTTTGTGATGGCTAAACAAACAGACATCTTTTTATATGTTTTTACTTCTGT
ATATCGTGAAGTAGTAAGTGATAAGCGAATTTGGCTAAGAACGTTGTAAGTGAACAAGGGACCTCTTTTG
CCTTTCAAAAAAGGATTAAATAGAGTTAATCATTGAGATTTAGTTTTCGTTAGATTCTGTATCCCTAAAT
AACTCCCTTACCCGACGGGAAGGCACAAAAGACTTGAATAATAGCAAACGGCCAGTAGCCAAGACCAAAT
AATACTAGAGTTAACTGATGGTCTTAAACAGGCATTACGTGGTGAACTCCAAGACCAATATACAAAATAT
CGATAAGTTATTCTTGCCCACCAATTTAAGGAGCCTACATCAGGACAGTAGTACCATTCCTCAGAGAAGA
GGTATACATAACAAGAAAATCGCGTGAACACCTTATATAACTTAGCCCGTTATTGAGCTAAAAAACCTTG
CAAAATTTCCTATGAATAAGAATACTTCAGACGTGATAAAAATTTACTTTCTAACTCTTCTCACGCTGCC
CCTATCTGTTCTTCCGCTCTACCGTGAGAAATAAAGCATCGAGTACGGCAGTTCGCTGTCACTGAACTAA
AACAAT
