>Addgene plasmid #73281 | pCfB2909(XII-5 MarkerFree) | addgene partial sequence | sequence record 166013 | pENTR-R 5'-ATGGCTCATAACACCCCTTG-3'
CCTGACCCCATGCCGAACTCAGAAGTGAAACGCCGTAGCGCCGATGGTAGTGTGGGGACTCCCCATGCGA
GAGTAGGGAACTGCCAGGCATCAAATAAAACGAAAGGCTCAGTCGAAAGACTGGGCCTTTCGCCCGGGCT
AATTATGGGGTGTCGCCCTTATTCGACTCTATAGTGAAGTTCCTATTCTCTAGAAAGTATAGGAACTTCT
GAAGTGGGGATTTAAATGCGGCCGCGCTGAGGGTTTAATCAATCTGGCGGCTTGAGTTCTCAACATGTTT
TATTTTTTACTTATATTGCTGGTAGGGTAAAAAAATATAACTCCTAGGAATAGGTTGTCTATATGTTTTT
GTCTTGCTTCTATAATTGTAACAAACAAGGAAAGGGAAAATACTGGGTGTAAAAGCCATTGAGTCAAGTT
AGGTCATCCCTTTTATACAAAATTTTTCAATTTTTTTTCCAAGATTCTTGTACGATTAATTATTTTTTTT
TTGCGTCCTACAGCGTGATGAAAATTTCGCCTGCTGCAAGATGAGCGGGAACGGGCGAAATGTGCACGCG
CACAACTTACGAAACGCGGATGAGTCACTGACAGCCACCGCAGAGGTTCTGACTCCTACTGAGCTCTATT
GGAGGTGGCAGAACCGGTACCGGAGGAGGCCGCTATAACCGGTTTGAATTTATTGTCACAGTGTCACATC
AGCATTAAGTCCTCAGCGAGCTCGCATGGAATGCGTGCGATGAGCGACCTCATGCTATACCTGAGAAAGC
AACCTGACCTACAGGAAAGAGTTACTCAAGAATAAGAATTTTCGTTTTAAAACCTAAGAGTCACTTTAAA
ATTTGTATACACTTATTTTTTTTATAACTTATTTAATAATAAAAATCATAAATCATAAGAAATTCGCTTA
TTTAGA
